>Addgene plasmid #207022 | BS-ZJLEU-PTEF1-HFL1-Y387A-GFP | addgene full sequence | sequence record 430384 | Addgene NGS Result
TTCGTCGAAAAAGGCAATAAAAATTTTTATCACGTTTCTTTTTCTTGAAAATTTTTTTTTTTGATTTTTT
TCTCTTTCGATGACCTCCCATTGATATTTAAGTTAATAAACGGTCTTCAATTTCTCAAGTTTCAGTTTCA
TTTTTCTTGTTCTATTACAACTTTTTTTACTTCTTGCTCATTAGAAAGAAAGCATAGCAATCTAATCTAA
GTTTTAATTACAAATGCTCGAGATGGAAAACAAACTACTTTGTTGGTGGTTGTACTGGCCATGCGTGTAT
TCATCTATTATAGCTACCATAATATCTTTTTACACCATAACTAGACACTTATTAAATTACCGTAAACCAT
ATGAACAAAGACTATCCATACGGATACTATTGCTCGTGCCCATTTTTAGTGTGTCATGCGCAAGTGGCAT
AATTAAGCCTGAAGCAGCTCAATTTTATGTCGATCCTATCAGAGAATTTTATGAAGCATTCGTTATTTAC
ACTTTTTTCACATTTTTAACACTACTACTAGGAGGCGAGAGGAACATCATTACTGTTTTAAGCTTAAATC
ACGCCCCCACAAGACATCCGATACCGCTAATAGGTAAAATTTGCAAACCGATAGACTTATCTGATCCTTT
TGATTTTCTTTTTGTCAAAAAAGGCATATTACAGTATGTTTGGTTCAAACCATTTTATTGTTTTGGTACA
TTGATATGCAGTGCATGGAAGCTACCCAAATTCGAAATATTTTTGAACGTTTTTTATAATATTTCAGTGA
CTTGGTCACTGTATAGTTTAGCACTATTTTGGAAGTGTCTCTATCCGGAATTAACTCCTTATAAACCATG
GTTGAAATTTTTATGTGTCAAATTGATTATTTTTGCCTCTTATTGGCAGAGCATCATAATCCAGGGTCTA
GTGGTTACTGGAAAGTTGGGTACGGGAAACCAAGATCGAACCTCTGGATATGTGTACAAGAATGGGCTCC
TGTGTATAGAGATGGTGCCTTTCGCCATCTTGCATGCAGTAGCTTTCCCTTGGAACAAATACACAGCATT
TAGCATACCTTATGGGGCCAGGATGAAATTCATTTACGCTTTGAAAGATTTTCTTGGTTGCGGTGATCTA
ATATGGGATTTTAAACAGACTTTGTTTGCTGGTCCCTTGTACTATAATTATAGGAACTTCGATCCTGAAG
CCATGGATCTATTAAGCACTAGACAACAATCCGGTGCGACTATGGAAAGACTAAAGCATGGGCTAAGATT
TACTGATAATGGAAGAAATAGTTATTGGGTGGCATATGGGAGTATAGATAACAACCTTGTTCCGGAATCA
ATAGAGGAATCATGGGAAGATGATATTGCTGGTCAGAGAACTTTTCCTGAGGATCCAAATGCGCCGGTTG
TTCACGACTACACGATGGGCCATCGATATAGTAGATCAATGAATGATTTAAGAAGAGATGTTCAAAGTAG
GTCATCAATGGCTTGTCGGATCCCCGGGTTAATTAACAGTAAAGGAGAAGAACTTTTCACTGGAGTTGTC
CCAATTCTTGTTGAATTAGATGGTGATGTTAATGGGCACAAATTTTCTGTCAGTGGAGAGGGTGAAGGTG
ATGCAACATACGGAAAACTTACCCTTAAATTTATTTGCACTACTGGAAAACTACCTGTTCCATGGCCAAC
ACTTGTCACTACTTTCACTTATGGTGTTCAATGCTTTTCAAGATACCCAGATCATATGAAACGGCATGAC
TTTTTCAAGAGTGCCATGCCCGAAGGTTATGTACAGGAAAGAACTATATTTTTCAAAGATGACGGGAACT
ACAAGACACGTGCTGAAGTCAAGTTTGAAGGTGATACCCTTGTTAATAGAATCGAGTTAAAAGGTATTGA
TTTTAAAGAAGATGGAAACATTCTTGGACACAAATTGGAATACAACTATAACTCACACAATGTATACATC
ATGGCAGACAAACAAAAGAATGGAATCAAAGTTAACTTCAAAATTAGACACAACATTGAAGATGGAAGCG
TTCAACTAGCAGACCATTATCAACAAAATACTCCAATTGGCGATGGCCCTGTCCTTTTACCAGACAACCA
TTACCTGTCCACACAATCTGCCCTTTCGAAAGATCCCAACGAAAAGAGAGACCACATGGTCCTTCTTGAG
TTTGTAACAGCTGCTGGGATTACACATGGCATGGATGAACTATACAAATAGTAAGGATCCTGAGTAAATA
AGCTGCCGCGCGAATTTCTTATGATTTATGATTTTTATTATTAAATAAGTTATAAAAAAAATAAGTGTAT
ACAAATTTTAAAGTGACTCTTAGGTTTTAAAACGAAAATTCTTATTCTTGAGTAACTCTTTCCTGTAGGT
CAGGTTGCTTTCTCAGGTATAGCATGAGGTCGCTCTTATTGACCACACCGAGCTCTAAGCAAATAGCTAA
ATTATATACGAATTAATATTATGATTAAGTGTTTACGTGAGTGCGATATTTTTATTACTATCTTATACAG
TTGTATATACTCTATAAAATGAGTTGTCTATTAATTAACGCGATGAATGCTTTCTGGGTTTACCTCTCCA
ACAACTCTAGTTTACTTCTCAATACATTCAATTGTATTTGATTTGTCAATACTTCATCATTAATCAATTC
TATAGTTTTGTTTTTCTCGTTTATTTCCAAATTTAATGCATCAATTTTATTATTCAATTTGTCGTTGATT
TTGGTTAATGATTTTATGGTTTGATCTCTGGCATTGATTGTTTGTGTTAGTTTTTCATTATTGATAATTA
AATTATTTAAGTTAGTTATCAACTCGGTGTTTTCAAGTTTCAAGTTTTCAATTTCTTTAGAGTTTATTAG
ATTTGTCAAAGTTTCTGAATTGCTTGATTGGTCCTGTAGAAGAGTATTTGTTGTTGTGGATAATTGATTC
AATTTTTGAGACAATTGCTGGAAGGCGTTGAAATATCTAGCATCAATCTCATGGTTTTTTTCCCGAGAGT
CTCGTAGATTCAATTGTTTTAATATATCTTGGGACCACTCTTGATTTGAACTCATGGAAATTAAACTGGG
TGTTGTGTTGTGGTGTAATGATTGTACCCCCTTTGCTTATAATTGTGTGGCCACCGAAGTCGGTGATGCT
GTCGCCGAAGAAGTTAAGAAAATCCTTGCTTAAAAAGATTCTCTTTTTTTATGATATTTGTACATAAACT
TTATAAATGAAATTCATAATAGAAACGACACGAAATTACAAAATGGAATATGTTCATAGGGTAGACGAAA
CTATATACGCAATCTACATACATTTATCAAGAAGGAGAAAAAGGAGGATGTAAAGGAATACAGGTAAGCA
AATTGATACTAATGGCTCAACGTGATAAGGAAAAAGAATTGCACTTTAACATTAATATTGACAAGGAGGA
GGGCACCACACAAAAAGTTAGGTGTAACAGAAAATCATGAAACTATGATTCCTAATTTATATATTGGAGG
ATTTTCTCTAAAAAAAAAAAAATACAACAAATAAAAAACACTCAATGACCTGACCATTTGATGGAGTTTA
AGTCAATACCTCCTTGAACCATTTCCCATAATGGTGAAAGTTCCCTCAAGAATTTTACTCTGTCAGAAAC
GGCCTTAACGACGTAGGCCGGCCATTTAAATGTTTAAACGGCCACGCTGGCCCCCTATAGTGAGTCGTAT
TACAATTCACTGGCCGTCGTTTTACAACGTCGTGACTGGGAAAACCCTGGCGTTACCCAACTTAATCGCC
TTGCAGCACATCCCCCTTTCGCCAGCTGGCGTAATAGCGAAGAGGCCCGCACCGATCGCCCTTCCCAACA
GTTGCGCAGCCTGAATGGCGAATGG
[124 nt withheld, positions 3876-3999]
C
[91 nt withheld, positions 4001-4091]
A
[49 nt withheld, positions 4093-4141]
CCTTTGACGTTGGAGTCCACGTTCTTT
[37 nt withheld, positions 4169-4205]
ACCCTATCTCGGTCTATTCTTTTGATTTATAAGGGATTTTGCCGATTTCGGCCTATTGGTTAAAAAATGA
GCTGATTTAACAAAAATTTAACGCGAATTTTAACAAAATATTAACGCTTACAATTTCCTGATGCGGTATT
TTCTCCTTACGCATCTGTGCGGTATTTCACACCGCATAGGGTAATAACTGATATAATTAAATTGAAGCTC
TAATTTGTGAGTTTAGTATTAGGATCTCTACCCTTGGCGAAAAGTCCTCTGCCAACAATGATGATATCTG
ATCCACCACTTACAACTTCGTCGACGGTTCTGTACTGCTGACCCAATATGCGTATATATACCAATCTAAG
TCTGTGCTCCTTCCTTCGTTCTTCCTTCTGTTCGGAGATTACCGAATCAAAAAAATTTCAAGGAAACCGA
AATCAAAAAAAAGAATAAAAAAAAAATGATGAATTGAAAAGGTGGTATGGTGCACTCTCAGTACAATCTG
CTCTGATGCCGCATAGTTAAGCCAGCCCCGACACCCGCCAACACCCGCTGACGCGCCCTGACGGGCTTGT
CTGCTCCCGGCATCCGCTTACAGACAAGCTGTGACCGTCTCCGGGAGCTGCATGTGTCAGAGGTTTTCAC
CGTCATCACCGAAACGCGCGAGACGAAAGGGCCTCGTGATACGCCTATTTTTATAGGTTAATGTCATGAT
AATAATGGTTTCTTAGACGTCGGCGCGCCGAGGACGTCAGGTGGCACTTTTCGGGGAAATGTGCGCGGAA
CCCCTATTTGTTTATTTTTCTAAATACATTCAAATATGTATCCGCTCATGAGACAATAACCCTGATAAAT
GCTTCAATAATATTGAAAAAGGAAGAGTATGAGTATTCAACATTTCCGTGTCGCCCTTATTCCCTTTTTT
GCGGCATTTTGCCTTCCTGTTTTTGCTCACCCAGAAACGCTGGTGAAAGTAAAAGATGCTGAAGATCAGT
TGGGTGCACGAGTGGGTTACATCGAACTGGATCTCAACAGCGGTAAGATCCTTGAGAGTTTTCGCCCCGA
AGAACGTTTTCCAATGATGAGCACTTTTAAAGTTCTGCTATGTGGCGCGGTATTATCCCGTATTGACGCC
GGGCAAGAGCAACTCGGTCGCCGCATACACTATTCTCAGAATGACTTGGTTGAGTACTCACCAGTCACAG
AAAAGCATCTTACGGATGGCATGACAGTAAGAGAATTATGCAGTGCTGCCATAACCATGAGTGATAACAC
TGCGGCCAACTTACTTCTGACAACGATCGGAGGACCGAAGGAGCTAACCGCTTTTTTGCACAACATGGGG
GATCATGTAACTCGCCTTGATCGTTGGGAACCGGAGCTGAATGAAGCCATACCAAACGACGAGCGTGACA
CCACGATGCCTGTAGCAATGGCAACAACGTTGCGCAAACTATTAACTGGCGAACTACTTACTCTAGCTTC
CCGGCAACAATTAATAGACTGGATGGAGGCGGATAAAGTTGCAGGACCACTTCTGCGCTCGGCCCTTCCG
GCTGGCTGGTTTATTGCTGATAAATCTGGAGCCGGTGAGCGTGGGTCTCGCGGTATCATTGCAGCACTGG
GGCCAGATGGTAAGCCCTCCCGTATCGTAGTTATCTACACGACGGGGAGTCAGGCAACTATGGATGAACG
AAATAGACAGATCGCTGAGATAGGTGCCTCACTGATTAAGCATTGGTAACTGTCAGACCAAGTTTACTCA
TATATACTTTAGATTGATTTAAAACTTCATTTTTAATTTAAAAGGATCTAGGTGAAGATCCTTTTTGATA
ATCTCATGACCAAAATCCCTTAACGTGAGTTTTCGTTCCACTGAGCGTCAGACCCCGTAGAAAAGATCAA
AGGATCTTCTTGAGATCCTTTTTTTCTGCGCGTAATCTGCTGCTTGCAAACAAAAAAACCACCGCTACCA
GCGGTGGTTTGTTTGCCGGATCAAGAGCTACCAACTCTTTTTCCGAAGGTAACTGGCTTCAGCAGAGCGC
AGATACCAAATACTGTTCTTCTAGTGTAGCCGTAGTTAGGCCACCACTTCAAGAACTCTGTAGCACCGCC
TACATACCTCGCTCTGCTAATCCTGTTACCAGTGGCTGCTGCCAGTGGCGATAAGTCGTGTCTTACCGGG
TTGGACTCAAGACGATAGTTACCGGATAAGGCGCAGCGGTCGGGCTGAACGGGGGGTTCGTGCACACAGC
CCAGCTTGGAGCGAACGACCTACACCGAACTGAGATACCTACAGCGTGAGCTATGAGAAAGCGCCACGCT
TCCCGAAGGGAGAAAGGCGGACAGGTATCCGGTAAGCGGCAGGGTCGGAACAGGAGAGCGCACGAGGGAG
CTTCCAGGGGGAAACGCCTGGTATCTTTATAGTCCTGTCGGGTTTCGCCACCTCTGACTTGAGCGTCGAT
TTTTGTGATGCTCGTCAGGGGGGCGGAGCCTATGGAAAAACGCCAGCAACGCGGCCTTTTTACGGTTCCT
GGCCTTTTGCTGGCCTTTTGCTCACATGTTCTTTCCTGCGTTATCCCCTGATTCTGTGGATAACCGTATT
ACCGCCTTTGAGTGAGCTGATACCGCTCGCCGCAGCCGAACGACCGAGCGCAGCGAGTCAGTGAGCGAGG
AAGCGGAAGAGCGCCCAATACGCAAACCGCCTCTCCCCGCGCGTTGGCCGATTCATTAATGCAGCTGGCA
CGACAGGTTTCCCGACTGGAAAGCGGGCAGTGAGCGCAACGCAATTAATGTGAGTTAGCTCACTCATTAG
GCACCCCAGGCTTTACACTTTATGCTTCCGGCTCGTATGTTGTGTGGAATTGTGAGCGGATAACAATTTC
ACACAGGAAACAGCTATGACCATGATTACGCCAAGCTCGGAATTAACCCTCACTAAAGGGAACAAAAGCT
GGGCCGGCCATTTAAATGTTTAAACGGCCACGCTGGCCGAGGAGAACTTCTAGTATATCTACATACCTAA
TATTATTGCCTTATTAAAAATGGAATCCCAACGATTACATCAAAATCCACATTCTCTTCAAAATCAATTG
TCCTGTACTTCCTTGTTCATGTGTGTTCAAAAACGTTATATTTATAGGATAATTATACTCTATTTCTCAA
CAAGTAATTGGTTGTTTGGCCGAGCGGTCTAAGGCGCCTGATTCAAGAAATATCTTGACCGCAGTTAACT
GTGGGAATACTCAGGTATCGTAAGATGCAAGAGTTCGAATCTCTTAGCAACCATTATTTTTTTCCTCAAC
ATAACGAGAACACACAGGGGCGCTATCGCACAGAATCAAATTCGATGACTGGAAATTTTTTGTTAATTTC
AGAGGTCGCCTGACGCATATACCTTTTTCAACTGAAAAATTGGGAGAAAAAGGAAAGGTGAGAGCGCCGG
AACCGGCTTTTCATATAGAATAGAGAAGCGTTCATGACTAAATGCTTGCATCACAATACTTGAAGTTGAC
AATATTATTTAAGGACCTATTGTTTTTTCCAATAGGTGGTTAGCAATCGTCTTACTTTCTAACTTTTCTT
ACCTTTTACATTTCAGCAATATATATATATATATTTCAAGGATATACCATTCTAATGTCTGCCCCTAAGT
TACCAATAGATAGCGGTTTAATATAAGGTTTCAACAAGAAATATTTTGTGAAAATCAAAAGTTAATAGTT
TCACTGTCGAAAATATGAAAGTTTAAGTTTTCAGTTCATCCCATTGTAGTTATCAAATTTCTGTGTTTCC
CGTATATGTGTGCTCTGTATTCATCGCTATCTTGAAACTGGTTATGATCGTTGCGCATGTGACCTGTATC
GCTCAAAAGAGCCCGGCACCGGTACCGGGCAAAAGCCCCTAGCAAGCTAAAATGATTCAACTTTCGTAGT
AATTTGTTCAACCGGTCACAGTAAAGTCAATGACTAACTTTTGAATCGAGGATGTATTTCCAATTGAAAG
CAATGTATATATAAACCATTGTGTTGAAGCTTGTCTTACAGTTTTCTTGTATCCTCCCATTGTTCATATA
GTACTTAAAGTACCATAATCCTTAAAGAACAAACTTGAAAGAGAATACACTATACACAACTAATAAATAA
AGAATAATCATGGCTGTGACCAAGACAATTGTAGTTCTACCAGGTGACCATGTTGGTCAAGAAATCACTG
AAGAGGCCATTAAAGTTTTAAATGCTATTCAGGAATGTCGTCCAGACAAGGTCAATTTCAAGTTTGATCA
TCATTTGATCGGTGGTGCTGCAATTGATGCCACTGGTGTTCCATTACCAGACGAAGCTTTGGAGGCCTCT
AAGAAAGCTGATGCCGTGCTTCTGGGTGCTGTTGGTGGTCCAAAATGGGGTACTGGCGCTGTCAGACCAG
AACAAGGTCTTTTGAAAATCCGTAAGGAGTTGCAATTGTATGCTAATCTAAGACCATGTAATTTTGCATC
TGATTCCTTACTAGATCTATCGCCATTGAAGCCTGAAATTGCAAGAGGTACAGATTTCGTCGTTGTTAGA
GAACTAGTGGGTGGTATTTATTTCGGGGAGAGAAAAGAAGATGAAGGTGATGGTGTCGCCTGGGATAGCG
AAAAGTATTCTGTGCCCGAAGTTCAAAGAATCACTAGAATGGCTGCTTTCATGGCTCTGCAACACAACCC
ACCTTTACCTATTTGGTCTCTAGATAAAGCCAACGTTCTAGCATCATCAAGATTATGGAGAAAAACAGTG
GAAGAGACGATTAAGAATGAATTCCCACAATTGACTGTTCAACATCAATTGATTGATTCCGCTGCTATGA
TCTTGGTTAAGAACCCAACTCATCTAAATGGTATTATTATCACAAACAATATGTTTGGTGATATTATCTC
CGATGAAGCCTCCGTGATCCCAGGTTCGTTAGGATTACTTCCATCTGCCTCCTTGGCATCTCTTCCAGAT
AAGAATACGGCATTTGGTTTATATGAGCCATGTCATGGCTCTGCTCCAGACTTACCAAAGGGAAAGGTTA
ACCCCGTAGCAACAATCCTATCTGCTGCTATGATGTTGAAGTTGTCTCTGGACCTGTTCGAAGAAGGTGA
AATTATAGAACAAGCAGTCAAGAAAGTGTTGGATTCTGGTATCAGAACAGCGGATCTAAAGGGTACCAAC
TCTACTACTGAGGTCGGTGATGCAGTAGCGAAAGCTGTCAGGGAACTATTAGCTTAGACTTAGTAGATGT
ACAGTTGCATACATAAGTCTGAACAGAAAGAAGTAAATATCATATCTAGTTCGGTTTAGAAATCAGTGAC
TATATTGGTTTTGACCAGATCGCAATCCTTGCAAGCATTTAGTAATGACTATCAAACCGGTGAATCATCT
GATAAGGCTATATTAGCTTGTGCATTCGCATGTATCGGGAAACGAACGGTACCGGGCCCCCACACACCAT
AGCTTCAAAATGTTTCTACTCCTTTTTTACTCTTCCAGATTTTCTCGGACTCCGCGCATCGCCGTACCAC
TTCAAAACACCCAAGCACAGCATACTAAATTTCCCCTCTTTCTTCCTCTAGGGTGTCGTTAATTACCCGT
ACTAAAGGTTTGGAAAAGAAAAAAGAGACCGCCTCGTTTCTTTTTC
Features (pLannotate 1.2.2; 25 found; start..end, strand, type, name):
    233..1486    +  CDS            TM184_YEAST: Experimental evidence at protein level: Swiss-Prot protein existence level 1. From Saccharomyces cerevisiae (strain ATCC 204508 / S288c) (Baker's yeast).
   1508..2221    +  CDS            GFP: Aequoria victoria green fluorescent protein
   2250..2415    +  terminator     ADH1 terminator: S. cerevisiae ADH1; transcription terminator for the S. cerevisiae alcohol dehydrogenase 1 (ADH1) gene
   3131..3183    +  CDS            LEU2 (fragment): 3-isopropylmalate dehydrogenase, required for leucine biosynthesis; S. cerevisiae LEU2; yeast auxotrophic marker
   3545..3655    -  CDS            NFS1 (fragment): NFS1_YEAST - Also known as SPL1 From Saccharomyces cerevisiae (strain ATCC 204508 / S288c) (Baker's yeast).
   3694..3712    -  promoter       T7 promoter: promoter for bacteriophage T7 RNA polymerase
   3715..3872    +  CDS            lacZα (fragment): LacZα fragment of β-galactosidase; lacZ fragment
   3876..4304    +  rep_origin     f1 ori (sequence partly withheld): f1 bacteriophage origin of replication; arrow indicates direction of (+) strand synthesis
   4332..4383    -  misc_feature   bom (fragment): basis of mobility region from pBR322
   4439..4531    -  CDS            URA3 (fragment): PYRF_YEAST - Experimental evidence at protein level: Swiss-Prot protein existence level 1. From Saccharomyces cerevisiae (strain ATCC 204508 / S288c) (Baker's yeast).
   4531..4663    -  promoter       URA3 promoter (fragment): S. cerevisiae URA3
   4671..4720    -  misc_feature   bom (fragment): basis of mobility region from pBR322
   4822..4857    -  CDS            rop (fragment): Rop protein, which maintains plasmids at low copy number; rop
   4969..5073    +  promoter       AmpR promoter: bla
   5074..5934    +  CDS            AmpR: β-lactamase; bla; confers resistance to ampicillin, carbenicillin, and related antibiotics
   6105..6693    +  rep_origin     ori: high-copy-number ColE1/pMB1/pBR322/pUC origin of replication
   6876..6968    +  CDS            lacI (fragment): lac repressor; lacI; The lac repressor binds to the lac operator to inhibit transcription in E. coli. This inhibition can be relieved by adding lactose or isopropyl-β-D-thiogalactopyranoside (IPTG).
   6981..7002    +  protein_bind   CAP binding site: CAP binding activates transcription in the presence of cAMP. E. coli catabolite activator protein
   7017..7047    +  promoter       lac promoter: promoter for the E. coli lac operon
   7055..7071    +  protein_bind   lac operator: The lac repressor binds to the lac operator to inhibit transcription in E. coli. This inhibition can be relieved by adding lactose or isopropyl-β-D-thiogalactopyranoside (IPTG). lac repressor encoded by lacI
   7116..7134    +  promoter       T3 promoter: promoter for bacteriophage T3 RNA polymerase
   7205..7282    +  CDS            YO192_YEAST (fragment): Experimental evidence at protein level: Swiss-Prot protein existence level 1. From Saccharomyces cerevisiae (strain ATCC 204508 / S288c) (Baker's yeast).
   7422..7829    +  promoter       LEU2 promoter: S. cerevisiae LEU2
   8345..9439    +  CDS            LEU2: LEU3_YEAST - Experimental evidence at protein level: Swiss-Prot protein existence level 1. Catalyzes the oxidation of 3-carboxy-2-hydroxy-4- methylpentanoate (3-isopropylmalate) to 3-carboxy-4-methyl-2- oxopentanoate. The product decarboxylates to 4-methyl-2 oxopentanoate. From Saccharomyces cerevisiae (strain ATCC 204508 / S288c) (Baker's yeast).
   9655..211     +  promoter       TEF1 promoter (across the origin): S. cerevisiae TEF1; promoter for EF-1α
