[The description below was written by a language model from this plasmid's Addgene catalogue record and pLannotate feature annotations shown in this document.]
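Description:
BS-ZJLEU-PTEF1-HFL1-Y387A-GFP is a yeast expression plasmid of about 9.9 kb built on the BS-ZJLEU backbone, which the feature table shows to be a pBluescript-type phagemid scaffold: a high-copy ColE1/pUC origin and an ampicillin-resistance (β-lactamase) gene with its own promoter support propagation and selection in E. coli, and an f1 origin, lac promoter/operator, lacZα fragment and flanking T3 and T7 promoters remain from the parental cloning vector. Selection in Saccharomyces cerevisiae relies on the LEU2 auxotrophic marker, present as a full coding sequence with its promoter. A second short LEU2 fragment and small pieces of neighbouring yeast genomic sequence (NFS1 and others) are also annotated. No yeast replication origin or centromere (2μ, CEN/ARS) is detected, which would be consistent with an integrating design, but the record does not state how the plasmid is maintained in yeast. Short URA3, bom and rop fragments appear to be non-functional remnants.

The payload is a single expression cassette in which the constitutive S. cerevisiae TEF1 promoter drives the HFL1 open reading frame (annotated as TM184_YEAST), followed by a C-terminal GFP fusion and the ADH1 transcription terminator. The HFL1 sequence carries the point mutation Y387A and was assembled by Gibson cloning. The construct expresses this fluorescently tagged Hfl1 point mutant in budding yeast, so that its localisation and behaviour can be followed by microscopy. The associated study concerns Hfl1-mediated recruitment of Atg8 to membranes and the turnover of vacuolar membrane proteins as cells approach stationary phase. The record does not state the specific functional consequence of the Y387A substitution.
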