Addgene plasmid #207022: BS-ZJLEU-PTEF1-HFL1-Y387A-GFP
Purpose: Expression of Hfl1 point mutant. Uses auxotrophic marker LEU2 (Saccharomyces cerevisiae).
Depositing lab: Zhiping Xie. Depositing organization: Shanghai Jiao Tong University. Publication: Membrane recruitment of Atg8 by Hfl1 facilitates turnover of vacuolar membrane proteins in yeast cells approaching stationary phase. He CW, Cui XF, Ma SJ, Xu Q, Ran YP, Chen WZ, Mu JX, Li H, Zhu J, Gong Q, Xie Z. BMC Biol. 2021 Jun 4;19(1):117. doi: 10.1186/s12915-021-01048-7. PubMed 34088313.
Backbone
  Vector backbone: BS-ZJLEU
  Vector type: Yeast Expression
Growth in bacteria
  Bacterial resistance: Ampicillin, 100 μg/mL
  Growth temperature: 37°C
  Growth strain: DH5alpha
  Copy number: High Copy
Gene/Insert
  Gene/Insert name: HFL1
  Species: S. cerevisiae (budding yeast)
  Mutation: Y387A
  Promoter: pTEF1
  Tag / fusion protein: GFP (C terminal on insert)
  Cloning method: Gibson Cloning
Terms and licenses: Academic/Nonprofit Terms; Industry Terms: Not Available to Industry
How to cite: BS-ZJLEU-PTEF1-HFL1-Y387A-GFP was a gift from Zhiping Xie (Addgene plasmid # 207022 ; http://n2t.net/addgene:207022 ; RRID:Addgene_207022)
